Addgene plasmid #14224: pAG424GPD-ccdB-EYFP
Purpose: (Empty Backbone)
Depositing lab: Susan Lindquist. Depositing organization: Whitehead Institute for Biomedical Research. Publication: A suite of Gateway cloning vectors for high-throughput genetic analysis in Saccharomyces cerevisiae. Alberti S, Gitler AD, Lindquist S. Yeast. 2007 Oct . 24(10):913-9. 10.1002/yea.1502 PubMed 17583893.
Backbone
  Vector backbone: pRS424
  Vector type: Yeast Expression ; Gateway Destination
  Selectable markers: TRP1
Growth in bacteria
  Bacterial resistance: Chloramphenicol and Ampicillin, 25 & 100 μg/mL
  Growth temperature: 37°C
  Growth strain: ccdB Survival
  Growth instructions: DB3.1, ccdB Survival
  Copy number: Unknown
Gene/Insert
  Gene/Insert name: None
  Tag / fusion protein: EYFP (C terminal on backbone)
  Cloning method: Gateway Cloning
  Sequencing primers: 5′ GPDPro_F
Terms and licenses: Academic/Nonprofit Terms; Industry Terms: Not Available to Industry
Depositor comments: Type of plasmid: 2-micron. This plasmid contains the Gateway technology from Invitrogen; Invitrogen requires purchasing of Gateway Clonase for carrying out the Gateway recombinational cloning reaction http://www.invitrogen.com Please note that the full plasmid sequence is provided as a reference only, and may not match the exact sequence of the plasmid.
How to cite: pAG424GPD-ccdB-EYFP was a gift from Susan Lindquist (Addgene plasmid # 14224 ; http://n2t.net/addgene:14224 ; RRID:Addgene_14224)
