[The description below was written by a language model from this plasmid's Addgene catalogue record and pLannotate feature annotations shown in this document.]
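Description:
pAG424GPD-ccdB-EYFP is an empty Gateway destination vector for protein expression in Saccharomyces cerevisiae, built on the pRS424 backbone as part of a suite of yeast Gateway vectors for high-throughput genetic analysis. It is an episomal shuttle plasmid of about 8.9 kb. The 2μ origin supports multicopy maintenance in yeast, with selection through the TRP1 auxotrophic marker driven by its own promoter. A ColE1/pUC-type origin and the β-lactamase gene (ampicillin resistance) support propagation in E. coli. An f1 origin, T3 and T7 promoters, and fragments of lacZα and the lac regulatory region are carried over from the pBluescript-derived pRS framework.

The expression unit begins with the constitutive GPD (TDH3, annotated as GAP) promoter, followed by the Gateway cassette, an EYFP coding sequence and the CYC1 terminator. The cassette is bounded by attR1 and attR2 and contains a chloramphenicol acetyltransferase gene and the ccdB toxin gene. CcdB poisons DNA gyrase in ordinary E. coli strains, so the unrecombined vector must be grown in a ccdB-tolerant host, where both chloramphenicol and ampicillin can be used for selection. In an LR Clonase reaction with an attL-flanked entry clone, the CmR/ccdB segment is replaced by the gene of interest. Loss of ccdB then provides counter-selection against parental plasmid in standard strains.

An open reading frame inserted in frame and without a stop codon is expressed as a C-terminal EYFP fusion, making the vector suited to strong constitutive expression and fluorescence-based localisation or abundance studies in yeast. The record notes that the deposited full sequence is a reference and may not match the physical plasmid exactly.
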