Features (pLannotate 1.2.2; 29 found; start..end, strand, type, name):
     69..1411    +  rep_origin     2μ ori: yeast 2μ plasmid origin of replication
   1438..1542    +  promoter       AmpR promoter: bla
   1543..2403    +  CDS            AmpR: β-lactamase; bla; confers resistance to ampicillin, carbenicillin, and related antibiotics
   2574..3162    +  rep_origin     ori: high-copy-number ColE1/pMB1/pBR322/pUC origin of replication
   3345..3437    +  CDS            lacI (fragment): lac repressor; lacI; The lac repressor binds to the lac operator to inhibit transcription in E. coli. This inhibition can be relieved by adding lactose or isopropyl-β-D-thiogalactopyranoside (IPTG).
   3450..3471    +  protein_bind   CAP binding site: CAP binding activates transcription in the presence of cAMP. E. coli catabolite activator protein
   3486..3516    +  promoter       lac promoter: promoter for the E. coli lac operon
   3524..3540    +  protein_bind   lac operator: The lac repressor binds to the lac operator to inhibit transcription in E. coli. This inhibition can be relieved by adding lactose or isopropyl-β-D-thiogalactopyranoside (IPTG). lac repressor encoded by lacI
   3585..3603    +  promoter       T3 promoter: promoter for bacteriophage T3 RNA polymerase
   3632..4276    +  promoter       GAP promoter: S. cerevisiae TDH3; promoter for glyceraldehyde-3-phosphate dehydrogenase
   4282..4302    +  misc_feature   MCS (fragment): pBluescript multiple cloning site
   4306..4430    +  protein_bind   attR1: mutant version of attR; recombination site for the Gateway® LR reaction LR Clonase™
   4455..4485    +  promoter       lac UV5 promoter: E. coli lac promoter with an "up" mutation
   4509..4538    +  promoter       cat promoter (fragment): promoter of the E. coli cat gene encoding chloramphenicol acetyltransferase
   4539..5198    +  CDS            CmR: chloramphenicol acetyltransferase; cat; confers resistance to chloramphenicol
   5380..5538    +  CDS            ccdA (fragment): CCDA_ECO57 - Also known as H, letA. Experimental evidence at protein level: Swiss-Prot protein existence level 1. Antitoxin component of a type II toxin-antitoxin (TA) system which inhibits the post-segregational killing (PSK) of plasmid-free cells, also referred to as a plasmid addiction system. Binds to and blocks the activity of CcdB; will also remove bound CcdB protein from the CcdB-GyrA complex by forming a CcdA-CcdB complex, a process termed rejuvenation. Functions as a transcriptional corepressor for the ccdAB operon, repression also requires CcdB (By similarity). From Escherichia coli
   5543..5845    +  CDS            ccdB: CCDB_ECOLI - Also known as G, letB, letD. Experimental evidence at protein level: Swiss-Prot protein existence level 1. Toxic component of a type II toxin-antitoxin (TA) system, functioning in plasmid maintainence. Responsible for the post- segregational killing (PSK) of plasmid-free cells, also referred to as a plasmid addiction system. Half-life of over 2 hours. Cell killing by CcdB is accompanied by filamentation, defects in chromosome and plasmid segregation, defects in cell division, formation of anucleate cells, decreased DNA synthesis and plasmid loss. Interferes with the activity of DN
   5889..6013    -  protein_bind   attR2: mutant version of attR; recombination site for the Gateway® LR reaction LR Clonase™
   6017..6044    +  misc_feature   MCS (fragment): pBluescript multiple cloning site
   6045..6764    +  CDS            EYFP: enhanced YFP mammalian codon-optimized
   6771..7018    +  terminator     CYC1 terminator: S. cerevisiae CYC1; transcription terminator for CYC1
   7037..7055    -  promoter       T7 promoter: promoter for bacteriophage T7 RNA polymerase
   7063..7218    +  CDS            lacZα (fragment): LacZα fragment of β-galactosidase; lacZ fragment
   7226..7681    +  rep_origin     f1 ori (sequence partly withheld): f1 bacteriophage origin of replication; arrow indicates direction of (+) strand synthesis
   7682..7733    -  misc_feature   bom (fragment): basis of mobility region from pBR322
   7780..8454    -  CDS            TRP1: phosphoribosylanthranilate isomerase, required for tryptophan biosynthesis; S. cerevisiae TRP1; yeast auxotrophic marker
   8455..8735    -  promoter       TRP1 promoter: S. cerevisiae TRP1
   8736..8785    -  misc_feature   bom (fragment): basis of mobility region from pBR322
   8887..1       -  CDS            rop (fragment) (across the origin): Rop protein, which maintains plasmids at low copy number; rop
>Addgene plasmid #14224 | pAG424GPD-ccdB-EYFP | depositor full sequence | sequence record 7887 | Author sequence
GACGAAAGGGCCTCGTGATACGCCTATTTTTATAGGTTAATGTCATGATAATAATGGTTTCTTAATATGA
TCCAATATCAAAGGAAATGATAGCATTGAAGGATGAGACTAATCCAATTGAGGAGTGGCAGCATATAGAA
CAGCTAAAGGGTAGTGCTGAAGGAAGCATACGATACCCCGCATGGAATGGGATAATATCACAGGAGGTAC
TAGACTACCTTTCATCCTACATAAATAGACGCATATAAGTACGCATTTAAGCATAAACACGCACTATGCC
GTTCTTCTCATGTATATATATATACAGGCAACACGCAGATATAGGTGCGACGTGAACAGTGAGCTGTATG
TGCGCAGCTCGCGTTGCATTTTCGGAAGCGCTCGTTTTCGGAAACGCTTTGAAGTTCCTATTCCGAAGTT
CCTATTCTCTAGAAAGTATAGGAACTTCAGAGCGCTTTTGAAAACCAAAAGCGCTCTGAAGACGCACTTT
CAAAAAACCAAAAACGCACCGGACTGTAACGAGCTACTAAAATATTGCGAATACCGCTTCCACAAACATT
GCTCAAAAGTATCTCTTTGCTATATATCTCTGTGCTATATCCCTATATAACCTACCCATCCACCTTTCGC
TCCTTGAACTTGCATCTAAACTCGACCTCTACATTTTTTATGTTTATCTCTAGTATTACTCTTTAGACAA
AAAAATTGTAGTAAGAACTATTCATAGAGTGAATCGAAAACAATACGAAAATGTAAACATTTCCTATACG
TAGTATATAGAGACAAAATAGAAGAAACCGTTCATAATTTTCTGACCAATGAAGAATCATCAACGCTATC
ACTTTCTGTTCACAAAGTATGCGCAATCCACATCGGTATAGAATATAATCGGGGATGCCTTTATCTTGAA
AAAATGCACCCGCAGCTTCGCTAGTAATCAGTAAACGCGGGAAGTGGAGTCAGGCTTTTTTTATGGAAGA
GAAAATAGACACCAAAGTAGCCTTCTTCTAACCTTAACGGACCTACAGTGCAAAAAGTTATCAAGAGACT
GCATTATAGAGCGCACAAAGGAGAAAAAAAGTAATCTAAGATGCTTTGTTAGAAAAATAGCGCTCTCGGG
ATGCATTTTTGTAGAACAAAAAAGAAGTATAGATTCTTTGTTGGTAAAATAGCGCTCTCGCGTTGCATTT
CTGTTCTGTAAAAATGCAGCTCAGATTCTTTGTTTGAAAAATTAGCGCTCTCGCGTTGCATTTTTGTTTT
ACAAAAATGAAGCACAGATTCTTCGTTGGTAAAATAGCGCTTTCGCGTTGCATTTCTGTTCTGTAAAAAT
GCAGCTCAGATTCTTTGTTTGAAAAATTAGCGCTCTCGCGTTGCATTTTTGTTCTACAAAATGAAGCACA
GATGCTTCGTTCAGGTGGCACTTTTCGGGGAAATGTGCGCGGAACCCCTATTTGTTTATTTTTCTAAATA
CATTCAAATATGTATCCGCTCATGAGACAATAACCCTGATAAATGCTTCAATAATATTGAAAAAGGAAGA
GTATGAGTATTCAACATTTCCGTGTCGCCCTTATTCCCTTTTTTGCGGCATTTTGCCTTCCTGTTTTTGC
TCACCCAGAAACGCTGGTGAAAGTAAAAGATGCTGAAGATCAGTTGGGTGCACGAGTGGGTTACATCGAA
CTGGATCTCAACAGCGGTAAGATCCTTGAGAGTTTTCGCCCCGAAGAACGTTTTCCAATGATGAGCACTT
TTAAAGTTCTGCTATGTGGCGCGGTATTATCCCGTATTGACGCCGGGCAAGAGCAACTCGGTCGCCGCAT
ACACTATTCTCAGAATGACTTGGTTGAGTACTCACCAGTCACAGAAAAGCATCTTACGGATGGCATGACA
GTAAGAGAATTATGCAGTGCTGCCATAACCATGAGTGATAACACTGCGGCCAACTTACTTCTGACAACGA
TCGGAGGACCGAAGGAGCTAACCGCTTTTTTGCACAACATGGGGGATCATGTAACTCGCCTTGATCGTTG
GGAACCGGAGCTGAATGAAGCCATACCAAACGACGAGCGTGACACCACGATGCCTGTAGCAATGGCAACA
ACGTTGCGCAAACTATTAACTGGCGAACTACTTACTCTAGCTTCCCGGCAACAATTAATAGACTGGATGG
AGGCGGATAAAGTTGCAGGACCACTTCTGCGCTCGGCCCTTCCGGCTGGCTGGTTTATTGCTGATAAATC
TGGAGCCGGTGAGCGTGGGTCTCGCGGTATCATTGCAGCACTGGGGCCAGATGGTAAGCCCTCCCGTATC
GTAGTTATCTACACGACGGGGAGTCAGGCAACTATGGATGAACGAAATAGACAGATCGCTGAGATAGGTG
CCTCACTGATTAAGCATTGGTAACTGTCAGACCAAGTTTACTCATATATACTTTAGATTGATTTAAAACT
TCATTTTTAATTTAAAAGGATCTAGGTGAAGATCCTTTTTGATAATCTCATGACCAAAATCCCTTAACGT
GAGTTTTCGTTCCACTGAGCGTCAGACCCCGTAGAAAAGATCAAAGGATCTTCTTGAGATCCTTTTTTTC
TGCGCGTAATCTGCTGCTTGCAAACAAAAAAACCACCGCTACCAGCGGTGGTTTGTTTGCCGGATCAAGA
GCTACCAACTCTTTTTCCGAAGGTAACTGGCTTCAGCAGAGCGCAGATACCAAATACTGTCCTTCTAGTG
TAGCCGTAGTTAGGCCACCACTTCAAGAACTCTGTAGCACCGCCTACATACCTCGCTCTGCTAATCCTGT
TACCAGTGGCTGCTGCCAGTGGCGATAAGTCGTGTCTTACCGGGTTGGACTCAAGACGATAGTTACCGGA
TAAGGCGCAGCGGTCGGGCTGAACGGGGGGTTCGTGCACACAGCCCAGCTTGGAGCGAACGACCTACACC
GAACTGAGATACCTACAGCGTGAGCTATGAGAAAGCGCCACGCTTCCCGAAGGGAGAAAGGCGGACAGGT
ATCCGGTAAGCGGCAGGGTCGGAACAGGAGAGCGCACGAGGGAGCTTCCAGGGGGAAACGCCTGGTATCT
TTATAGTCCTGTCGGGTTTCGCCACCTCTGACTTGAGCGTCGATTTTTGTGATGCTCGTCAGGGGGGCGG
AGCCTATGGAAAAACGCCAGCAACGCGGCCTTTTTACGGTTCCTGGCCTTTTGCTGGCCTTTTGCTCACA
TGTTCTTTCCTGCGTTATCCCCTGATTCTGTGGATAACCGTATTACCGCCTTTGAGTGAGCTGATACCGC
TCGCCGCAGCCGAACGACCGAGCGCAGCGAGTCAGTGAGCGAGGAAGCGGAAGAGCGCCCAATACGCAAA
CCGCCTCTCCCCGCGCGTTGGCCGATTCATTAATGCAGCTGGCACGACAGGTTTCCCGACTGGAAAGCGG
GCAGTGAGCGCAACGCAATTAATGTGAGTTACCTCACTCATTAGGCACCCCAGGCTTTACACTTTATGCT
TCCGGCTCCTATGTTGTGTGGAATTGTGAGCGGATAACAATTTCACACAGGAAACAGCTATGACCATGAT
TACGCCAAGCGCGCAATTAACCCTCACTAAAGGGAACAAAAGCTGGAGCTCTTCGAGTTTATCATTATCA
ATACTCGCCATTTCAAAGAATACGTAAATAATTAATAGTAGTGATTTTCCTAACTTTATTTAGTCAAAAA
ATTAGCCTTTTAATTCTGCTGTAACCCGTACATGCCCAAAATAGGGGGCGGGTTACACAGAATATATAAC
ACCGAAGGTGCCTGGGTGAACAGGTTTATTCCTGGCATCCACTAAATATAATGGAGCCCGCTTTTTAAGC
TGGCATCCAGAAAAAAAAAGAATCCCAGCACCAAAATATTGTTTTCTTCACCAACCATCAGTTCATAGGT
CCATTCTCTTAGCGCAACTACAGAGAACAGGGGCACAAACAGGCAAAAAACGGGCACAACCTCAATGGAG
TGATGCAACCTGCCTGGAGTAAATGATGACACAAGGCAATTGACCCACGCATGTATCTATCTCATTTTCT
TACACCTTCTATTACCTTCTGCTCTCTCTGATTTGGAAAAAGCTGAAAAAAAAGGTTGAAACCAGTTCCC
TGAAATTATTCCCCTACTTGACTAATAAGTATATAAAGACGGTAGGTATTGATTGTAATTCTGTAAATCT
ATTTCTTAAACTTCTTAAATTCTACTTTTATAGTTAGTCTTTTTTTTAGTTTTAAAACACCAGAACTTAG
TTTCGACGGATTCTAGAACTAGTGGATCCCCCATCACAAGTTTGTACAAAAAAGCTGAACGAGAAACGTA
AAATGATATAAATATCAATATATTAAATTAGATTTTGCATAAAAAACAGACTACATAATACTGTAAAACA
CAACATATCCAGTCACTATGGCGGCCGCATTAGGCACCCCAGGCTTTACACTTTATGCTTCCGGCTCGTA
TAATGTGTGGATTTTGAGTTAGGATCCGTCGAGATTTTCAGGAGCTAAGGAAGCTAAAATGGAGAAAAAA
ATCACTGGATATACCACCGTTGATATATCCCAATGGCATCGTAAAGAACATTTTGAGGCATTTCAGTCAG
TTGCTCAATGTACCTATAACCAGACCGTTCAGCTGGATATTACGGCCTTTTTAAAGACCGTAAAGAAAAA
TAAGCACAAGTTTTATCCGGCCTTTATTCACATTCTTGCCCGCCTGATGAATGCTCATCCGGAATTCCGT
ATGGCAATGAAAGACGGTGAGCTGGTGATATGGGATAGTGTTCACCCTTGTTACACCGTTTTCCATGAGC
AAACTGAAACGTTTTCATCGCTCTGGAGTGAATACCACGACGATTTCCGGCAGTTTCTACACATATATTC
GCAAGATGTGGCGTGTTACGGTGAAAACCTGGCCTATTTCCCTAAAGGGTTTATTGAGAATATGTTTTTC
GTCTCAGCCAATCCCTGGGTGAGTTTCACCAGTTTTGATTTAAACGTGGCCAATATGGACAACTTCTTCG
CCCCCGTTTTCACCATGGGCAAATATTATACGCAAGGCGACAAGGTGCTGATGCCGCTGGCGATTCAGGT
TCATCATGCCGTCTGTGATGGCTTCCATGTCGGCAGAATGCTTAATGAATTACAACAGTACTGCGATGAG
TGGCAGGGCGGGGCGTAAACGCCGCGTGGATCCGGCTTACTAAAAGCCAGATAACAGTATGCGTATTTGC
GCGCTGATTTTTGCGGTATAAGAATATATACTGATATGTATACCCGAAGTATGTCAAAAAGAGGTATGCT
ATGAAGCAGCGTATTACAGTGACAGTTGACAGCGACAGCTATCAGTTGCTCAAGGCATATATGATGTCAA
TATCTCCGGTCTGGTAAGCACAACCATGCAGAATGAAGCCCGTCGTCTGCGTGCCGAACGCTGGAAAGCG
GAAAATCAGGAAGGGATGGCTGAGGTCGCCCGGTTTATTGAAATGAACGGCTCTTTTGCTGACGAGAACA
GGGGCTGGTGAAATGCAGTTTAAGGTTTACACCTATAAAAGAGAGAGCCGTTATCGTCTGTTTGTGGATG
TACAGAGTGATATTATTGACACGCCCGGGCGACGGATGGTGATCCCCCTGGCCAGTGCACGTCTGCTGTC
AGATAAAGTCTCCCGTGAACTTTACCCGGTGGTGCATATCGGGGATGAAAGCTGGCGCATGATGACCACC
GATATGGCCAGTGTGCCGGTCTCCGTTATCGGGGAAGAAGTGGCTGATCTCAGCCACCGCGAAAATGACA
TCAAAAACGCCATTAACCTGATGTTCTGGGGAATATAAATGTCAGGCTCCCTTATACACAGCCAGTCTGC
AGGTCGACCATAGTGACTGGATATGTTGTGTTTTACAGTATTATGTAGTCTGTTTTTTATGCAAAATCTA
ATTTAATATATTGATATTTATATCATTTTACGTTTCTCGTTCAGCTTTCTTGTACAAAGTGGTGATGGGC
TGCAGGAATTCGATATCAAGCTTAATGGTGAGCAAGGGCGAGGAGCTGTTCACCGGGGTGGTGCCCATCC
TGGTCGAGCTGGACGGCGACGTAAACGGCCACAAGTTCAGCGTGTCCGGCGAGGGCGAGGGCGATGCCAC
CTACGGCAAGCTGACCCTGAAGTTCATCTGCACCACCGGCAAGCTGCCCGTGCCCTGGCCCACCCTCGTG
ACCACCTTCGGCTACGGCCTGCAGTGCTTCGCCCGCTACCCCGACCACATGAAGCAGCACGACTTCTTCA
AGTCCGCCATGCCCGAAGGCTACGTCCAGGAGCGCACCATCTTCTTCAAGGACGACGGCAACTACAAGAC
CCGCGCCGAGGTGAAGTTCGAGGGCGACACCCTGGTGAACCGCATCGAGCTGAAGGGCATCGACTTCAAG
GAGGACGGCAACATCCTGGGGCACAAGCTGGAGTACAACTACAACAGCCACAACGTCTATATCATGGCCG
ACAAGCAGAAGAACGGCATCAAGGTGAACTTCAAGATCCGCCACAACATCGAGGACGGCAGCGTGCAGCT
CGCCGACCACTACCAGCAGAACACCCCCATCGGCGACGGCCCCGTGCTGCTGCCCGACAACCACTACCTG
AGCTACCAGTCCGCCCTGAGCAAAGACCCCAACGAGAAGCGCGATCACATGGTCCTGCTGGAGTTCGTGA
CCGCCGCCGGGATCACTCTCGGCATGGACGAGCTGTACAAGTAACTCGAGTCATGTAATTAGTTATGTCA
CGCTTACATTCACGCCCTCCCCCCACATCCGCTCTAACCGAAAAGGAAGGAGTTAGACAACCTGAAGTCT
AGGTCCCTATTTATTTTTTTATAGTTATGTTAGTATTAAGAACGTTATTTATATTTCAAATTTTTCTTTT
TTTTCTGTACAGACGCGTGTACGCATGTAACATTATACTGAAAACCTTGCTTGAGAAGGTTTTGGGACGC
TCGAAGGCTTTAATTTGCGGCCGGTACCCAATTCGCCCTATAGTGAGTCGTATTACGCGCGCTCACTGGC
CGTCGTTTTACAACGTCGTGACTGGGAAAACCCTGGCGTTACCCAACTTAATCGCCTTGCAGCACATCCC
CCTTTCGCCAGCTGGCGTAATAGCGAAGAGGCCCGCACCGATCGCCCTTCCCAACAGTTGCGCAGCCTGA
ATGGCGAATGGCGCG
[124 nt withheld, positions 7226-7349]
C
[91 nt withheld, positions 7351-7441]
A
[49 nt withheld, positions 7443-7491]
CCTTTGACGTTGGAGTCCACGTTCTTT
[37 nt withheld, positions 7519-7555]
ACCCTATCTCGGTCTATTCTTTTGATTTATAAGGGATTTTGCCGATTTCGGCCTATTGGTTAAAAAATGA
GCTGATTTAACAAAAATTTAACGCGAATTTTAACAAAATATTAACGTTTACAATTTCCTGATGCGGTATT
TTCTCCTTACGCATCTGTGCGGTATTTCACACCGCATAGGCAAGTGCACAAACAATACTTAAATAAATAC
TACTCAGTAATAACCTATTTCTTAGCATTTTTGACGAAATTTGCTATTTTGTTAGAGTCTTTTACACCAT
TTGTCTCCACACCTCCGCTTACATCAACACCAATAACGCCATTTAATCTAAGCGCATCACCAACATTTTC
TGGCGTCAGTCCACCAGCTAACATAAAATGTAAGCTTTCGGGGCTCTCTTGCCTTCCAACCCAGTCAGAA
ATCGAGTTCCAATCCAAAAGTTCACCTGTCCCACCTGCTTCTGAATCAAACAAGGGAATAAACGAATGAG
GTTTCTGTGAAGCTGCACTGAGTAGTATGTTGCAGTCTTTTGGAAATACGAGTCTTTTAATAACTGGCAA
ACCGAGGAACTCTTGGTATTCTTGCCACGACTCATCTCCATGCAGTTGGACGATATCAATGCCGTAATCA
TTGACCAGAGCCAAAACATCCTCCTTAGGTTGATTACGAAACACGCCAACCAAGTATTTCGGAGTGCCTG
AACTATTTTTATATGCTTTTACAAGACTTGAAATTTTCCTTGCAATAACCGGGTCAATTGTTCTCTTTCT
ATTGGGCACACATATAATACCCAGCAAGTCAGCATCGGAATCTAGAGCACATTCTGCGGCCTCTGTGCTC
TGCAAGCCGCAAACTTTCACCAATGGACCAGAACTACCTGTGAAATTAATAACAGACATACTCCAAGCTG
CCTTTGTGTGCTTAATCACGTATACTCACGTGCTCAATAGTCACCAATGCCCTCCCTCTTGGCCCTCTCC
TTTTCTTTTTTCGACCGAATTAATTCTTAATCGGCAAAAAAAGAAAAGCTCCGGATCAAGATTGTACGTA
AGGTGACAAGCTATTTTTCAATAAAGAATATCTTCCACTACTGCCATCTGGCGTCATAACTGCAAAGTAC
ACATATATTACGATGCTGTCTATTAAATGCTTCCTATATTATATATATAGTAATGTCGTTTATGGTGCAC
TCTCAGTACAATCTGCTCTGATGCCGCATAGTTAAGCCAGCCCCGACACCCGCCAACACCCGCTGACGCG
CCCTGACGGGCTTGTCTGCTCCCGGCATCCGCTTACAGACAAGCTGTGACCGTCTCCGGGAGCTGCATGT
GTCAGAGGTTTTCACCGTCATCACCGAAACGCGCGA
