>Addgene plasmid #14224 | pAG424GPD-ccdB-EYFP | addgene partial sequence | sequence record 20637 | 14224 with pRS_marker
GGAAGCATTTAATAGAACAGCATCGTAATATATGTGTACTTTGCAGTTATGACGCCAGATGGCAGTAGTG
GAAGATATTCTTTATTGAAAAATAGCTTGTCACCTTACGTACAATCTTGATCCGGAGCTTTTCTTTTTTT
GCCGATTAAGAATTAATTCGGTCGAAAAAAGAAAAGGAGAGGGCCAAGAGGGAGGGCATTGGTGACTATT
GAGCACGTGAGTATACGTGATTAAGCACACAAAGGCAGCTTGGAGTATGTCTGTTATTAATTTCACAGGT
AGTTCTGGTCCATTGGTGAAAGTTTGCGGCTTGCAGAGCACAGAGGCCGCAGAATGTGCTCTAGATTCCG
ATGCTGACTTGCTGGGTATTATATGTGTGCCCAATAGAAAGAGAACAATTGACCCGGTTATTGCAAGGAA
AATTTCAAGTCTTGTAAAAGCATATAAAAATAGTTCAGGCACTCCGAAATACTTGGTTGGCGTGTTTCGT
AATCAACCTAAGGAGGATGTTTTGGCTCTGGTCAATGATTACGGCATTGATATCGTCCAACTGCATGGAG
ATGAGTCGTGGCAAGAATACCAAGAGTTCCTCGGTTTGCCAGTTATTAAAAGACTCGTATTTCCAAAAGA
CTGCAACATACTACTCAGTGC
