>Addgene plasmid #14224 | pAG424GPD-ccdB-EYFP | addgene partial sequence | sequence record 20638 | 14224 with GW5
AAGCCTGGGGGTGCCTAATGCGGCCGCCATAGTGACTGGATATGTTGTGTTTTACAGTATTATGTAGTCT
GTTTTTTATGCAAAATCTAATTTAATATATTGATATTTATATCATTTTACGTTTCTCGTTCAGCTTTTTT
GTACAAACTTGTGATGGGGGATCCACTAGTTCTAGAATCCGTCGAAACTAAGTTCTGGTGTTTTAAAACT
AAAAAAAAGACTAACTATAAAAGTAGAATTTAAGAAGTTTAAGAAATAGATTTACAGAATTACAATCAAT
ACCTACCGTCTTTATATACTTATTAGTCAAGTAGGGGAATAATTTCAGGGAACTGGTTTCAACCTTTTTT
TTCAGCTTTTTCCAAATCAGAGAGAGCAGAAGGTAATAGAAGGTGTAAGAAAATGAGATAGATACATGCG
TGGGTCAATTGCCTTGTGTCATCATTTACTCCAGGCAGGTTGCATCACTCCATTGAGGTTGTGCCCGTTT
TTTGCCTGTTTGTGCCCCTGTTCTCTGTAGTTGCGCTAAGAGAATGGACCTATGAACTGATGGTTGGTGA
AGAAAACAATATTTTGGTGCTGGGATTCTTTTTTTTTCTGGATGCCAGCTTAAAAAGCGGGCTCCATTAT
ATTTAG
