>Addgene plasmid #14224 | pAG424GPD-ccdB-EYFP | addgene partial sequence | sequence record 20639 | 14224 with GW3
AGTGGCTGATCTCAGCCACCGCGAAAATGACATCAAAAACGCCATTAACCTGATGTTCTGGGGAATATAA
ATGTCAGGCTCCCTTATACACAGCCAGTCTGCAGGTCGACCATAGTGACTGGATATGTTGTGTTTTACAG
TATTATGTAGTCTGTTTTTTATGCAAAATCTAATTTAATATATTGATATTTATATCATTTTACGTTTCTC
GTTCAGCTTTCTTGTACAAAGTGGTGATGGGCTGCAGGAATTCGATATCAAGCTTAATGGTGAGCAAGGG
CGAGGAGCTGTTCACCGGGGTGGTGCCCATCCTGGTCGAGCTGGACGGCGACGTAAACGGCCACAAGTTC
AGCGTGTCCGGCGAGGGCGAGGGCGATGCCACCTACGGCAAGCTGACCCTGAAGTTCATCTGCACCACCG
GCAAGCTGCCCGTGCCCTGGCCCACCCTCGTGACCACCTTCGGCTACGGCCTGCAGTGCTTCGCCCGCTA
CCCCGACCACATGAAGCAGCACGACTTCTTCAAGTCCGCCATGCCCGAAGGCTACGTCCAGGAGCGCACC
ATCTTCTTCAA
