>Addgene plasmid #14224 | pAG424GPD-ccdB-EYFP | addgene partial sequence | sequence record 127455 | pGEX3 5'-CCGGGAGCTGCATGTGTCAGAGG-3'
GCAGATATAGGTGCGACGTGAACAGTGAGCTGTATGTGCGCAGCTCGCGTTGCATTTTCGGAAGCGCTCG
TTTTCGGAAACGCTTTGAAGTTCCTATTCCGAAGTTCCTATTCTCTAGAAAGTATAGGAACTTCAGAGCG
CTTTTGAAAACCAAAAGCGCTCTGAAGACGCACTTTCAAAAAACCAAAAACGCACCGGACTGTAACGAGC
TACTAAAATATTGCGAATACCGCTTCCACAAACATTGCTCAAAAGTATCTCTTTGCTATATATCTCTGTG
CTATATCCCTATATAACCTACCCATCCACCTTTCGCTCCTTGAACTTGCATCTAAACTCGACCTCTACAT
TTTTTATGTTTATCTCTAGTATTACTCTTTAGACAAAAAAATTGTAGTAAGAACTATTCATAGAGTGAAT
CGAAAACAATACGAAAATGTAAACATTTCCTATACGTAGTATATAGAGACAAAATAGAAGAAACCGTTCA
TAATTTTCTGACCAATGAAGAATCATCAACGCTATCACTTTCTGTTCACAAAGTATGCGCAATCCACATC
GGTATAGAATATAATCGGGGATGCCTTTATCTTGAAAAAATGCACCCGCAGCTTCGCTAGTAATCAGTAA
ACGCGGGAAGTGGAGTCAGGCTTTTTTTATGGAAGA
